Addgene plasmid #17657: GFP-RPA16
Depositing lab: Tom Misteli. Depositing organization: National Cancer Institute (NCI). Publication: A kinetic framework for a mammalian RNA polymerase in vivo. Dundr M, Hoffmann-Rohrer U, Hu Q, Grummt I, Rothblum LI, Phair RD, Misteli T. Science. 2002 Nov 22. 298(5598):1623-6. 10.1126/science.1076164 PubMed 12446911.
Backbone
  Vector backbone: pEGFP-N3
  Backbone manufacturer: Clontech
  Backbone size w/o insert (bp): 4730
  Vector type: Mammalian Expression
  Selectable markers: Neomycin (select with G418)
Growth in bacteria
  Bacterial resistance: Kanamycin, 50 μg/mL
  Growth temperature: 37°C
  Growth strain: DH5alpha
  Copy number: High Copy
Gene/Insert
  Gene/Insert name: RPA16
  Species: H. sapiens (human)
  Insert size (bp): 402
  Entrez Gene: POLR1D (a.k.a. RPA9, RPA16, RPAC2, POLR1C, RPO1-3, MGC9850, FLJ20616)
  Tag / fusion protein: EGFP (C terminal on backbone)
  Cloning method: Restriction Enzyme; 5′ cloning site EcoRI (not destroyed); 3′ cloning site EcoRI (not destroyed)
  Sequencing primers: 5′ CMV-F; 3′ EGFP-N
Terms and licenses: Academic/Nonprofit Terms; Industry Terms: Not Available to Industry
How to cite: GFP-RPA16 was a gift from Tom Misteli (Addgene plasmid # 17657 ; http://n2t.net/addgene:17657 ; RRID:Addgene_17657)
