[The description below was written by a language model from this plasmid's Addgene catalogue record.]
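Description:
GFP-RPA16 is a mammalian expression plasmid built on the Clontech pEGFP-N3 backbone (about 4.7 kb without insert) that encodes human RPA16, the product of the POLR1D gene and a subunit of RNA polymerase I, as a fusion to enhanced green fluorescent protein. The roughly 400 bp RPA16 coding insert was placed into a single EcoRI site, which is retained on both sides, so insert orientation depends on the clone that was selected. Despite the "GFP-RPA16" name, the record lists EGFP as a C-terminal tag supplied by the backbone. This matches the N-series design, in which the gene of interest sits upstream of, and in frame with, EGFP. The promoter is not stated explicitly, but the CMV-F sequencing primer is consistent with the CMV immediate-early promoter that normally drives expression in pEGFP-N vectors.

The plasmid is maintained at high copy in E. coli under kanamycin selection. In mammalian cells the neomycin resistance marker allows G418 selection of stable transfectants. In this vector family, a single resistance cassette typically provides both selections. No feature table accompanies the record, so other backbone elements such as origins and polyadenylation signals are not documented here.

The construct is suited to live-cell fluorescence imaging of an RNA polymerase I subunit. The associated publication concerns the in vivo kinetics of a mammalian RNA polymerase, which suggests use in following the localization and dynamics of the tagged subunit in living cells.
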