>Addgene plasmid #17657 | GFP-RPA16 | addgene partial sequence | sequence record 23556 | 17657 with CMV-F
TTAGCAGAGCTGGTTNGTGAACCGTCAGATCCGCTAGCGCTACCGGACTCAGATCTCGAGCTCAAGCTTC
GAATTCGGCTTATGGAAGAGGATCAGGAGCTGGAGAGAAAAATATCTGGATTGAAGACCTCAATGGCTGA
AGGCGAGAGGAAGACAGCCCTGGAAATGGTCCAGGCAGCTGGAACAGATAGACACTGTGTGACATTTGTA
TTGCACGAGGAAGACCATACCCTAGGAAATTCTCTACGTTACATGATCATGAAGAACCCGGAAGTGGAAT
TTTGTGGTTACACTACGACCCATCCTTCAGAGAGCAAAATTAATTTACGCATTCAGACTCGAGGTACCCT
TCCAGCTGTTGAGCCATTTCAGAGAGGCCTGAATGAGCTCATGAATGTCTGCCAACGTGTGCTTGACAAG
TTTGAGGCCAGCATAAAGGACTATAAGGATCAAAAAGCAAGCAGAAATGAATCCACATTCAAGCCGAATT
CTGCAGTCGACGGTACCGCGGGCCCGGGATCCATCGCCACCATGGTGAGCAAGGGCGAGGAGCTGTTCAC
CGGGGTGGTGCCCATCCTGGTCGAGCTGGACGGCGACGTAAACGGCCACAAGTTCAGCGTGTCCGGCGAG
GGCGAGGGCGATGCCACCTACGGCAAGCTGACCCTGAAGTTCATCTGCACCACCGGCAAGCTGCCCGTGC
CCTGGCCCACCCTCGTGACCACCCTGACCTACGGCGTGAGGNGTTTCAGCCNGNTCCCCGACNATTGAAG
AAGCAGANTTTTCAGTCCCCNTGCCNAAGGTACNTCAGGACGCACATCTCTCAGGACACGCACTACA
